Addgene plasmid #184771: SYS1-2EGFP-ter-URA3
Purpose: Marker for yeast early Golgi. Integration of 2xGFP tag at SYS1 C terminus. Uses auxotrophic marker URA3(Candida albicans).
Depositing lab: Zhiping Xie. Depositing organization: Shanghai Jiao Tong University. Publication: Excess diacylglycerol at the endoplasmic reticulum disrupts endomembrane homeostasis and autophagy. Li D, Yang SG, He CW, Zhang ZT, Liang Y, Li H, Zhu J, Su X, Gong Q, Xie Z. BMC Biol. 2020 Aug 28;18(1):107. doi: 10.1186/s12915-020-00837-w. PubMed 32859196.
Backbone
  Vector backbone: UG72-2GFP
  Vector type: Yeast Expression
Growth in bacteria
  Bacterial resistance: Ampicillin, 100 μg/mL
  Growth temperature: 37°C
  Growth strain: DH5alpha
  Copy number: High Copy
Gene/Insert
  Gene/Insert name: SYS1
  Species: S. cerevisiae (budding yeast)
  Entrez Gene: SYS1 (a.k.a. YJL004C)
  Tag / fusion protein: 2EGFP (C terminal on insert)
  Cloning method: Gibson Cloning
Terms and licenses: Academic/Nonprofit Terms; Industry Terms: Not Available to Industry
How to cite: SYS1-2EGFP-ter-URA3 was a gift from Zhiping Xie (Addgene plasmid # 184771 ; http://n2t.net/addgene:184771 ; RRID:Addgene_184771)
