[The description below was written by a language model from this plasmid's Addgene catalogue record and pLannotate feature annotations shown in this document.]
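Description:
SYS1-2EGFP-ter-URA3 is a yeast integrating construct built on the UG72-2GFP backbone, designed to place a tandem GFP tag at the C terminus of the Saccharomyces cerevisiae SYS1 gene so that the fusion protein can serve as a fluorescent marker of the early Golgi. It carries no annotated yeast replication origin, consistent with chromosomal integration rather than episomal maintenance. In E. coli it is propagated as a high-copy plasmid through a ColE1/pUC-type origin and selected with ampicillin via the β-lactamase gene. T7 and SP6 promoters and small lacI, rop and bom fragments are remnants of the cloning backbone.

The payload begins with the SYS1 coding sequence, preceded by a few hundred unannotated bases whose identity the record does not state. SYS1 is followed on the same strand by two consecutive GFP copies (called EGFP in the catalogue, annotated as the S65T variant by the feature tool) and the ADH1 terminator. Sys1 is a Golgi membrane protein needed for targeting Arl3 to the Golgi, which explains its use as a compartment marker. Downstream lies the selection cassette: a URA3 gene, described by the depositor as being from Candida albicans although the annotation matched it to the S. cerevisiae orthologue, driven by the Ashbya gossypii TEF promoter and closed by the TEF terminator. Two loxP sites bracket it, one interrupting the annotated TEF promoter, so Cre expression should allow marker removal. A fragment of CYR1, which the tool annotates beyond the cassette, may act as a downstream homology arm, though the record does not say so. The construct is used for live-cell imaging of Golgi organisation in studies of endomembrane homeostasis and autophagy.
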