Features (pLannotate 1.2.2; 19 found; start..end, strand, type, name):
    382..990     +  CDS            SYS1: SYS1_YEAST - Experimental evidence at protein level: Swiss-Prot protein existence level 1. Necessary for the targeting of ARL3 to the Golgi. Involved in protein trafficking. May serve as a receptor for acetylated ARL3. From Saccharomyces cerevisiae (strain ATCC 204508 / S288c) (Baker's yeast).
   1042..1755    +  CDS            GFP (S65T): GFP (S65T) is a basic (constitutively fluorescent) green fluorescent protein published in 1995, derived from Aequorea victoria.
   1792..2505    +  CDS            GFP (S65T): GFP (S65T) is a basic (constitutively fluorescent) green fluorescent protein published in 1995, derived from Aequorea victoria.
   2529..2716    +  terminator     ADH1 terminator: S. cerevisiae ADH1; transcription terminator for the S. cerevisiae alcohol dehydrogenase 1 (ADH1) gene
   2791..2998    +  promoter       TEF promoter (fragment): Ashbya gossypii TEF promoter
   2999..3032    -  protein_bind   loxP: Cre-mediated recombination occurs in the 8-bp core sequence (GCATACAT). Cre recombinase
   3032..3168    +  promoter       TEF promoter (fragment): Ashbya gossypii TEF promoter
   3187..3975    +  CDS            URA3: PYRF_YEAST - Experimental evidence at protein level: Swiss-Prot protein existence level 1. From Saccharomyces cerevisiae (strain ATCC 204508 / S288c) (Baker's yeast).
   3987..4184    +  terminator     TEF terminator: Ashbya gossypii TEF terminator
   4238..4271    -  protein_bind   loxP: Cre-mediated recombination occurs in the 8-bp core sequence (GCATACAT). Cre recombinase
   4670..5317    -  CDS            CYR1 (fragment): CYAA_YEAST - Also known as CDC35, HSR1, SRA4. Experimental evidence at protein level: Swiss-Prot protein existence level 1. Plays essential roles in regulation of cellular metabolism by catalyzing the synthesis of a second messenger, cAMP. From Saccharomyces cerevisiae (strain ATCC 204508 / S288c) (Baker's yeast).
   5335..5353    -  promoter       T7 promoter: promoter for bacteriophage T7 RNA polymerase
   5375..5428    -  CDS            lacI (fragment): lac repressor; lacI; The lac repressor binds to the lac operator to inhibit transcription in E. coli. This inhibition can be relieved by adding lactose or isopropyl-β-D-thiogalactopyranoside (IPTG).
   5611..6199    -  rep_origin     ori: high-copy-number ColE1/pMB1/pBR322/pUC origin of replication
   6370..7230    -  CDS            AmpR: β-lactamase; bla; confers resistance to ampicillin, carbenicillin, and related antibiotics
   7231..7335    -  promoter       AmpR promoter: bla
   7430..7465    +  CDS            rop (fragment): Rop protein, which maintains plasmids at low copy number; rop
   7567..7618    +  misc_feature   bom (fragment): basis of mobility region from pBR322
   7681..9       +  promoter       SP6 promoter (across the origin): promoter for bacteriophage SP6 RNA polymerase
>Addgene plasmid #184771 | SYS1-2EGFP-ter-URA3 | addgene full sequence | sequence record 382500 | Addgene NGS Result
CACTATAGAACGCGGCCGCCAGCTGAAGCTTCCAGATATAAGGAAGTGTATTTGCTTTCTAATAACTTGT
GTACGGCCATAACCCGGCTTTTAATCAGTTTATTTAACAAGGTATACAAATCGCCAAACGTAACAAGAGA
TAGGCGCTATTATTCATTTAATATTGTCGTATTCAAAATACTAACGGTGAACAATTTGCTCCATTGTAAC
ACTATAGGACAAGGCTAATCATGAATAAATATCTCCCCACCCAAAATATTCGTAGCTCGCGATATTCACG
GTAATATTCTGTAACTTCATGTTAAGAGATGATCTTTAGGAAGGCTAAGGAAGGGTACACATAGAAGTGA
GATAAAAAATAGGCATTTGAATTACTGTAACATGGTTTCGATAAGAAGGTATTTGCGAGTGCCGAATGAG
TTGAAACCTTCCCAGATCTTCAAACAAGATTCTCTCTCTCCAAGTAAGATTGGACTTCAAATTGTTCTTT
TACAGATTTTTTATTACACCACAGCGATCGTTCTTTTTTATTGTTGGGCGAAGCTAGCGGGATATGATCT
CAATATCAAGGAATGGCTGTTTTCTTGGGAGAATATCGACTTTACGAACGCATACGGTTTATCAATCTCA
CTGTTATGGCTTCTGGATTCATTAATATGTGTTTTTTTCTTAACTGTTATCGTTGGACGGAGTAAACTCG
CATGGGATTTTGCTATCACTATACATGCCATCAATTTTATTGTGGTGTTCCTCTATACTCGGAAATTTCC
TTCTTTTTCTTGGTTTTTTCTTCAAATTTTATCATCTTTAATACTAATATTTTTGGGGACATGGACAACA
AGATGGAGAGAGCTTAGAGACACCTTTTTTGAGGGCTTGGTTGATCCTAATGAAGGAGAAGTTGGATTGG
TTACGCCTAGTCAGCAGCATAGTAATCATTCAGAATTGGAGCAATCACCAATACAACTAAAAGACTTAGA
AAGCCAAATAGCTTCGTACGCTGCAGGTCGACGGATCGGTGACGGTGCTGGTTTAATTAACATGTCTAAA
GGTGAAGAATTATTCACTGGTGTTGTCCCAATTTTGGTTGAATTAGATGGTGATGTTAATGGTCACAAAT
TTTCTGTCTCCGGTGAAGGTGAAGGTGATGCTACTTACGGTAAATTGACCTTAAAATTTATTTGTACTAC
TGGTAAATTGCCAGTTCCATGGCCAACCTTAGTCACTACTTTAACTTATGGTGTTCAATGTTTTTCTAGA
TACCCAGATCATATGAAACAACATGACTTTTTCAAGTCTGCCATGCCAGAAGGTTATGTTCAAGAAAGAA
CTATTTTTTTCAAAGATGACGGTAACTACAAGACCAGAGCTGAAGTCAAGTTTGAAGGTGATACCTTAGT
TAATAGAATCGAATTAAAAGGTATTGATTTTAAAGAAGATGGTAACATTTTAGGTCACAAATTGGAATAC
AACTATAACTCTCACAATGTTTACATCATGGCTGACAAACAAAAGAATGGTATCAAAGTTAACTTCAAAA
TTAGACACAACATTGAAGATGGTTCTGTTCAATTAGCTGACCATTATCAACAAAATACTCCAATTGGTGA
TGGTCCAGTCTTGTTACCAGACAACCATTACTTATCCACTCAATCTGCCTTATCCAAAGATCCAAACGAA
AAGAGAGACCACATGGTCTTGTTAGAATTTGTTACTGCTGCTGGTATTACCCATGGTATTGATGAATTGT
ACAAAATTCCAGTTCCAACGCGTGATCTAGAGAAGCCATTCATGTCTAAAGGTGAAGAATTATTCACTGG
TGTTGTCCCAATTTTGGTTGAATTAGATGGTGATGTTAATGGTCACAAATTTTCTGTCTCCGGTGAAGGT
GAAGGTGATGCTACTTACGGTAAATTGACCTTAAAATTTATTTGTACTACTGGTAAATTGCCAGTTCCAT
GGCCAACCTTAGTCACTACTTTAACTTATGGTGTTCAATGTTTTTCTAGATACCCAGATCATATGAAACA
ACATGACTTTTTCAAGTCTGCCATGCCAGAAGGTTATGTTCAAGAAAGAACTATTTTTTTCAAAGATGAC
GGTAACTACAAGACCAGAGCTGAAGTCAAGTTTGAAGGTGATACCTTAGTTAATAGAATCGAATTAAAAG
GTATTGATTTTAAAGAAGATGGTAACATTTTAGGTCACAAATTGGAATACAACTATAACTCTCACAATGT
TTACATCATGGCTGACAAACAAAAGAATGGTATCAAAGTTAACTTCAAAATTAGACACAACATTGAAGAT
GGTTCTGTTCAATTAGCTGACCATTATCAACAAAATACTCCAATTGGTGATGGTCCAGTCTTGTTACCAG
ACAACCATTACTTATCCACTCAATCTGCCTTATCCAAAGATCCAAACGAAAAGAGAGACCACATGGTCTT
GTTAGAATTTGTTACTGCTGCTGGTATTACCCATGGTATGGATGAATTATATAAATAAGGCGCGCCACTT
CTAAATAAGCGAATTTCTTATGATTTATGATTTTTATTATTAAATAAGTTATAAAAAAAATAAGTGTATA
CAAATTTTAAAGTGACTCTTAGGTTTTAAAACGAAAATTCTTATTCTTGAGTAACTCTTTCCTGTAGGTC
AGGTTGCTTTCTCAGGTATAGTATGAGGTCGCTCTTATTGACCACACCTCTACCGGCAGATCCGCTAGGG
ATAACAGGGTAATATAGATCTGTTTAGCTTGCCTCGTCCCCGCCGGGTCACCCGGCCAGCGACATGGAGG
CCCAGAATACCCTCCTTGACAGTCTTGACGTGCGCAGCTCAGGGGCATGATGTGACTGTCGCCCGTACAT
TTAGCCCATACATCCCCATGTATAATCATTTGCATCCATACATTTTGATGGCCGCACGGCGCGAAGCAAA
AATTACGGCTCCTCGCTGCGGACCTGCGAGCAGGGAAACGCTCCCCTCACAGACGCGTATAACTTCGTAT
AATGTATGCTATACGAAGTTATTGAATTGTCCCCACGCCGCGCCCCTGTAGAGAAATATAAAAGGTTAGG
ATTTGCCACTGAGGTTCTTCTTTCATATACTTCCTTTTAAAATCTTGCTAGGATACAGTTCTCACATCAC
ATCCGAACATAAACAACCATGACAGTCAACACTAAGACCTATAGTGAGAGAGCAGAAACTCATGCCTCAC
CAGTAGCACAACGATTATTTCGATTAATGGAACTGAAGAAAACCAATTTATGTGCATCAATTGATGTTGA
TACCACTAAGGAATTCCTTGAATTAATTGATAAATTGGGTCCTTATGTATGCTTAATCAAGACTCATATT
GATATAATCAATGATTTTTCCTATGAATCCACTATTGAACCATTATTAGAACTTTCACGTAAACATCAAT
TTATGATTTTTGAAGATAGAAAATTTGCTGATATTGGTAATACCGTGAAGAAACAATATATTGGTGGAGT
TTATAAAATTAGTAGTTGGGCAGATATTACTAATGCTCATGGTGTCACTGGGAATGGAGTAGTTGAAGGA
TTAAAACAGGGAGCTAAAGAAACCACCACCAACCAAGAGCCAAGAGGGTTATTGATGTTAGCTGAATTAT
CATCAGTGGGATCATTAGCATATGGAGAATATTCTCAAAAAACTGTTGAAATTGCTAAATCCGATAAGGA
ATTTGTTATTGGATTTATTGCCCAACGTGATATGGGTGGACAAGAAGAAGGATTTGATTGGCTTATTATG
ACACCTGGAGTTGGATTAGATGATAAAGGTGATGGATTAGGACAACAATATAGAACTGTTGATGAAGTTG
TTAGCACTGGAACTGATATTATCATTGTTGGTAGAGGATTGTTTGGTAAAGGAAGAGATCCAGATATTGA
AGGTAAAAGGTATAGAGATGCTGGTTGGAATGCTTATTTGAAAAAGACTGGCCAATTATAATCAGTACTG
ACAATAAAAAGATTCTTGTTTTCAAGAACTTGTCATTTGTATAGTTTTTTTATATTGTAGTTGTTCTATT
TTAATCAAATGTTAGCGTGATTTATATTTTTTTTCGCCTCGACATCATCTGCCCAGATGCGAAGTTAAGT
GCGCAGAAAGTAATATCATGCGTCAATCGTATGTGAATGCTGGTCGCTATACTGCTGTCGATTCGATACT
AACGCCGCCATCCAGTGTCGAAAACGAGCTCGAATTCATAACTTCGTATAATGTATGCTATACGAAGTTA
TATCGATGATATCAGATCCACTAGTGGCCTATGCGGCCGCGGTGAGAGGAGATGAAACAACATATTCGAG
GCAATTTTGGCAATATTATAGTCATTCAAGAGAAAACAGTAAATGTATGAAAAATGGCAAGAACCTTATC
TCTATAGGCTTAATAAATCTGCCTTTTTGGCCAATTTTTCAAAACAGATCCTATTTCTTATTTATACACA
ATCTATATTTAACATAATTAAGTACGTGATGACATTGAAGATAATAATAAGTAAAGAGTTTACGTACTTA
AATTTTATATAGTTTTAGTATACTTGCAATGTGTGAATGGATCTAGTAAGCTGAGGTACTTCTCTAGCGT
GAATATGAAACGAGTAACAGGGTGGTACATAATTTACGAACAGAACTCAAGTTGATAAATCCTTTGCGTT
CTTAACCATTTGTAAAAGTTCGTCAACAACATTGAAAATATTGCTTCGAGCAGATGTTTTATCGTTTCTG
CAAATTTCCAGTCCTGAACACCTCTGTTGTCGTAAATGTAATAATGCCACACTGGATTCGATTCTAGTAA
TTACATGATCAAAAAATAACAACGCATCCTTCTCAGAAATCGATTGCATAATACCATTTTCAACTTTAGG
GTTAAATTTAATATAACTTCCCTCCGTCCGAGAGTCTAGTTCAATAAATCCGCCGCTTAAAGCTGACATT
ATAGATTCCAGTCTGTTTGAAATGACTCTTAAACGAAACAACATCGTTTCATTGATTAATTTTGACTGCT
CATCTTCAGATGCAAATTCGTGTCTGGAAGCAAGAATCTTAGGATACGCAATAGTAACGAGTTCTTTGGT
TTCGAGTCCCTTTAGCTTATGCTCGCCAAAGTCAAAAAATGCCCAACCAATACTTTCCAGCATGGCAATT
TCTCTTTCAAGAACCTCTCCGATAATTTCTTCACCATAAACTTCCTTGAGAGATTCCTTGCCCTTCACTA
CTCGCTCATGATACTTCATTATCTTGTTGAATTCAGAGTAAAAATCACTACTCATTGCAATCTGACCGCG
GATCTGCCGGTCTCCCTATAGTGAGTCGTATTAATTTCGATAAGCCAGGTTAACCTGCATTAATGAATCG
GCCAACGCGCGGGGAGAGGCGGTTTGCGTATTGGGCGCTCTTCCGCTTCCTCGCTCACTGACTCGCTGCG
CTCGGTCGTTCGGCTGCGGCGAGCGGTATCAGCTCACTCAAAGGCGGTAATACGGTTATCCACAGAATCA
GGGGATAACGCAGGAAAGAACATGTGAGCAAAAGGCCAGCAAAAGGCCAGGAACCGTAAAAAGGCCGCGT
TGCTGGCGTTTTTCCATAGGCTCCGCCCCCCTGACGAGCATCACAAAAATCGACGCTCAAGTCAGAGGTG
GCGAAACCCGACAGGACTATAAAGATACCAGGCGTTTCCCCCTGGAAGCTCCCTCGTGCGCTCTCCTGTT
CCGACCCTGCCGCTTACCGGATACCTGTCCGCCTTTCTCCCTTCGGGAAGCGTGGCGCTTTCTCATAGCT
CACGCTGTAGGTATCTCAGTTCGGTGTAGGTCGTTCGCTCCAAGCTGGGCTGTGTGCACGAACCCCCCGT
TCAGCCCGACCGCTGCGCCTTATCCGGTAACTATCGTCTTGAGTCCAACCCGGTAAGACACGACTTATCG
CCACTGGCAGCAGCCACTGGTAACAGGATTAGCAGAGCGAGGTATGTAGGCGGTGCTACAGAGTTCTTGA
AGTGGTGGCCTAACTACGGCTACACTAGAAGAACAGTATTTGGTATCTGCGCTCTGCTGAAGCCAGTTAC
CTTCGGAAAAAGAGTTGGTAGCTCTTGATCCGGCAAACAAACCACCGCTGGTAGCGGTGGTTTTTTTGTT
TGCAAGCAGCAGATTACGCGCAGAAAAAAAGGATCTCAAGAAGATCCTTTGATCTTTTCTACGGGGTCTG
ACGCTCAGTGGAACGAAAACTCACGTTAAGGGATTTTGGTCATGAGATTATCAAAAAGGATCTTCACCTA
GATCCTTTTAAATTAAAAATGAAGTTTTAAATCAATCTAAAGTATATATGAGTAAACTTGGTCTGACAGT
TACCAATGCTTAATCAGTGAGGCACCTATCTCAGCGATCTGTCTATTTCGTTCATCCATAGTTGCCTGAC
TCCCCGTCGTGTAGATAACTACGATACGGGAGGGCTTACCATCTGGCCCCAGTGCTGCAATGATACCGCG
AGACCCACGCTCACCGGCTCCAGATTTATCAGCAATAAACCAGCCAGCCGGAAGGGCCGAGCGCAGAAGT
GGTCCTGCAACTTTATCCGCCTCCATCCAGTCTATTAATTGTTGCCGGGAAGCTAGAGTAAGTAGTTCGC
CAGTTAATAGTTTGCGCAACGTTGTTGCCATTGCTACAGGCATCGTGGTGTCACGCTCGTCGTTTGGTAT
GGCTTCATTCAGCTCCGGTTCCCAACGATCAAGGCGAGTTACATGATCCCCCATGTTGTGCAAAAAAGCG
GTTAGCTCCTTCGGTCCTCCGATCGTTGTCAGAAGTAAGTTGGCCGCAGTGTTATCACTCATGGTTATGG
CAGCACTGCATAATTCTCTTACTGTCATGCCATCCGTAAGATGCTTTTCTGTGACTGGTGAGTACTCAAC
CAAGTCATTCTGAGAATAGTGTATGCGGCGACCGAGTTGCTCTTGCCCGGCGTCAATACGGGATAATACC
GCGCCACATAGCAGAACTTTAAAAGTGCTCATCATTGGAAAACGTTCTTCGGGGCGAAAACTCTCAAGGA
TCTTACCGCTGTTGAGATCCAGTTCGATGTAACCCACTCGTGCACCCAACTGATCTTCAGCATCTTTTAC
TTTCACCAGCGTTTCTGGGTGAGCAAAAACAGGAAGGCAAAATGCCGCAAAAAAGGGAATAAGGGCGACA
CGGAAATGTTGAATACTCATACTCTTCCTTTTTCAATATTATTGAAGCATTTATCAGGGTTATTGTCTCA
TGAGCGGATACATATTTGAATGTATTTAGAAAAATAAACAAATAGGGGTTCCGCGCACATTTCCCCGAAA
AGTGCCACCTGACGTCTAAGAAACCATTATTATCATGACATTAACCTATAAAAATAGGCGTATCACGAGG
CCCTTTCGTCTCGCGCGTTTCGGTGATGACGGTGAAAACCTCTGACACATGCAGCTCCCGGAGACGGTCA
CAGCTTGTCTGTAAGCGGATGCCGGGAGCAGACAAGCCCGTCAGGGCGCGTCAGCGGGTGTTGGCGGGTG
TCGGGGCTGGCTTAACTATGCGGCATCAGAGCAGATTGTACTGAGAGTGCACCATATGGACATATTGTCG
TTAGAACGCGGCTACAATTAATACATAACCTTATGTATCATACACATACGATTTAGGTGA
